>Addgene plasmid #185201 | pST_CAHS1_PARRC_150-189 (pBS0658) | addgene full sequence | sequence record 371928 | Addgene NGS Result
ACTCAACCCTATCTCGGTCTATTCTTTTGATTTATAAGGGATTTTGCCGATTTCGGCCTATTGGTTAAAA
AATGAGCTGATTTAACAAAAATTTAACGCGAATTAATTCTGTGGAATGTGTGTCAGTTAGGGTGTGGAAA
GTCCCCAGGCTCCCCAGCAGGCAGAAGTATGCAAAGCATGCATCTCAATTAGTCAGCAACCAGGTGTGGA
AAGTCCCCAGGCTCCCCAGCAGGCAGAAGTATGCAAAGCATGCATCTCAATTAGTCAGCAACCATAGTCC
CGCCCCTAACTCCGCCCATCCCGCCCCTAACTCCGCCCAGTTCCGCCCATTCTCCGCCCCATGGCTGACT
AATTTTTTTTATTTATGCAGAGGCCGAGGCCGCCTCTGCCTCTGAGCTATTCCAGAAGTAGTGAGGAGGC
TTTTTTGGAGGCCTAGGCTTTTGCAAAAAGCTCCCGGGAGCTTGTATATCCATTTTCGGATCTGATCAGC
ACGTGTTGACAATTAATCATCGGCATAGTATATCGGCATAGTATAATACGACAAGGTGAGGAACTAAACC
ATGGCCAAGTTGACCAGTGCCGTTCCGGTGCTCACCGCGCGCGACGTCGCCGGAGCGGTCGAGTTCTGGA
CCGACCGGCTCGGGTTCTCCCGGGACTTCGTGGAGGACGACTTCGCCGGTGTGGTCCGGGACGACGTGAC
CCTGTTCATCAGCGCGGTCCAGGACCAGGTGGTGCCGGACAACACCCTGGCCTGGGTGTGGGTGCGCGGC
CTGGACGAGCTGTACGCCGAGTGGTCGGAGGTCGTGTCCACGAACTTCCGGGACGCCTCCGGGCCGGCCA
TGACCGAGATCGGCGAGCAGCCGTGGGGGCGGGAGTTCGCCCTGCGCGACCCGGCCGGCAACTGCGTGCA
CTTCGTGGCCGAGGAGCAGGACTGACACGTGCTACGAGATTTCGATTCCACCGCCGCCTTCTATGAAAGG
TTGGGCTTCGGAATCGTTTTCCGGGACGCCGGCTGGATGATCCTCCAGCGCGGGGATCTCATGCTGGAGT
TCTTCGCCCACCCCAACTTGTTTATTGCAGCTTATAATGGTTACAAATAAAGCAATAGCATCACAAATTT
CACAAATAAAGCATTTTTTTCACTGCATTCTAGTTGTGGTTTGTCCAAACTCATCAATGTATCTTATCAT
GTCTGTATACCGTCGACCTCTAGCTAGAGCTTGGCGTAATCATGGTCATAGCTGTTTCCTGTGTGAAATT
GTTATCCGCTCACAATTCCACACAACATACGAGCCGGAAGCATAAAGTGTAAAGCCTGGGGTGCCTAATG
AGTGAGCTAACTTACATTAATTGCGTTGCGCTCACTGCCCGCTTTCCAGTCGGGAAACCTGTCGTGCCAG
CTGCATTAATGAATCGGCCAACGCGCGGGGAGAGGCGGTTTGCGTATTGGGCGCTCTTCCGCTTCCTCGC
TCACTGACTCGCTGCGCTCGGTCGTTCGGCTGCGGCGAGCGGTATCAGCTCACTCAAAGGCGGTAATACG
GTTATCCACAGAATCAGGGGATAACGCAGGAAAGAACATGTGAGCAAAAGGCCAGCAAAAGGCCAGGAAC
CGTAAAAAGGCCGCGTTGCTGGCGTTTTTCCATAGGCTCCGCCCCCCTGACGAGCATCACAAAAATCGAC
GCTCAAGTCAGAGGTGGCGAAACCCGACAGGACTATAAAGATACCAGGCGTTTCCCCCTGGAAGCTCCCT
CGTGCGCTCTCCTGTTCCGACCCTGCCGCTTACCGGATACCTGTCCGCCTTTCTCCCTTCGGGAAGCGTG
GCGCTTTCTCATAGCTCACGCTGTAGGTATCTCAGTTCGGTGTAGGTCGTTCGCTCCAAGCTGGGCTGTG
TGCACGAACCCCCCGTTCAGCCCGACCGCTGCGCCTTATCCGGTAACTATCGTCTTGAGTCCAACCCGGT
AAGACACGACTTATCGCCACTGGCAGCAGCCACTGGTAACAGGATTAGCAGAGCGAGGTATGTAGGCGGT
GCTACAGAGTTCTTGAAGTGGTGGCCTAACTACGGCTACACTAGAAGAACAGTATTTGGTATCTGCGCTC
TGCTGAAGCCAGTTACCTTCGGAAAAAGAGTTGGTAGCTCTTGATCCGGCAAACAAACCACCGCTGGTAG
CGGTGGTTTTTTTGTTTGCAAGCAGCAGATTACGCGCAGAAAAAAAGGATCTCAAGAAGATCCTTTGATC
TTTTCTACGGGGTCTGACGCTCAGTGGAACGAAAACTCACGTTAAGGGATTTTGGTCATGAGATTATCAA
AAAGGATCTTCACCTAGATCCTTTTAAATTAAAAATGAAGTTTTAAATCAATCTAAAGTATATATGAGTA
AACTTGGTCTGACAGTTACCAATGCTTAATCAGTGAGGCACCTATCTCAGCGATCTGTCTATTTCGTTCA
TCCATAGTTGCCTGACTCCCCGTCGTGTAGATAACTACGATACGGGAGGGCTTACCATCTGGCCCCAGTG
CTGCAATGATACCGCGAGACCCACGCTCACCGGCTCCAGATTTATCAGCAATAAACCAGCCAGCCGGAAG
GGCCGAGCGCAGAAGTGGTCCTGCAACTTTATCCGCCTCCATCCAGTCTATTAATTGTTGCCGGGAAGCT
AGAGTAAGTAGTTCGCCAGTTAATAGTTTGCGCAACGTTGTTGCCATTGCTACAGGCATCGTGGTGTCAC
GCTCGTCGTTTGGTATGGCTTCATTCAGCTCCGGTTCCCAACGATCAAGGCGAGTTACATGATCCCCCAT
GTTGTGCAAAAAAGCGGTTAGCTCCTTCGGTCCTCCGATCGTTGTCAGAAGTAAGTTGGCCGCAGTGTTA
TCACTCATGGTTATGGCAGCACTGCATAATTCTCTTACTGTCATGCCATCCGTAAGATGCTTTTCTGTGA
CTGGTGAGTACTCAACCAAGTCATTCTGAGAATAGTGTATGCGGCGACCGAGTTGCTCTTGCCCGGCGTC
AATACGGGATAATACCGCGCCACATAGCAGAACTTTAAAAGTGCTCATCATTGGAAAACGTTCTTCGGGG
CGAAAACTCTCAAGGATCTTACCGCTGTTGAGATCCAGTTCGATGTAACCCACTCGTGCACCCAACTGAT
CTTCAGCATCTTTTACTTTCACCAGCGTTTCTGGGTGAGCAAAAACAGGAAGGCAAAATGCCGCAAAAAA
GGGAATAAGGGCGACACGGAAATGTTGAATACTCATACTCTTCCTTTTTCAATATTATTGAAGCATTTAT
CAGGGTTATTGTCTCATGAGCGGATACATATTTGAATGTATTTAGAAAAATAAACAAATAGGGGTTCCGC
GCACATTTCCCCGAAAAGTGCCACCTGACGTCGACGGATCGGGAGATCTCCCGATCCCCTATGGTGCACT
CTCAGTACAATCTGCTCTGATGCCGCATAGTTAAGCCAGTATCTGCTCCCTGCTTGTGTGTTGGAGGTCG
CTGAGTAGTGCGCGAGCAAAATTTAAGCTACAACAAGGCAAGGCTTGACCGACAATTGCATGAAGAATCT
GCTTAGGGTTAGGCGTTTTGCGCTGCTTCGCGATGTACGGGCCAGATATACGCGTTGACATTGATTATTG
ACTAGTTATTAATAGTAATCAATTACGGGGTCATTAGTTCATAGCCCATATATGGAGTTCCGCGTTACAT
AACTTACGGTAAATGGCCCGCCTGGCTGACCGCCCAACGACCCCCGCCCATTGACGTCAATAATGACGTA
TGTTCCCATAGTAACGCCAATAGGGACTTTCCATTGACGTCAATGGGTGGAGTATTTACGGTAAACTGCC
CACTTGGCAGTACATCAAGTGTATCATATGCCAAGTACGCCCCCTATTGACGTCAATGACGGTAAATGGC
CCGCCTGGCATTATGCCCAGTACATGACCTTATGGGACTTTCCTACTTGGCAGTACATCTACGTATTAGT
CATCGCTATTACCATGGTGATGCGGTTTTGGCAGTACATCAATGGGCGTGGATAGCGGTTTGACTCACGG
GGATTTCCAAGTCTCCACCCCATTGACGTCAATGGGAGTTTGTTTTGGCACCAAAATCAACGGGACTTTC
CAAAATGTCGTAACAACTCCGCCCCATTGACGCAAATGGGCGGTAGGCGTGTACGGTGGGAGGTCTATAT
AAGCAGAGCTCTCTGGCTAACTAGAGAACCCACTGCTTACTGGCTTATCGAAATTAATACGACTCACTAT
AGGGAGACCCAAGCTGGCTAGCCACCATGCGCAAAGATATTGTAGAGATGGCAATCGAAAACCAGAAAAA
AATGATTGATGTCGAAAGCCGTTATGCAAAAAAAGATATGGACCGCGAACGTGTGAAAGTCCGTATGATG
CTCGAGCAGTGATGAATTGCCAATTGAAATTTGACGGCCTATGTCACTGAAACTATCCAAACACCCCATG
TCGATACTGAACGTATCGACGCATACCTCCTTCCTTGAAAACGCACAATCATACAACTGGGCACATAATG
CGTACGCCCATCTAGTACACCCATCTCTGTAGGTCCAGTTCAAGAGCTGGAAGAGCACCCTCCACTTACC
CGCTGATCAGCCTCGACTGTGCCTTCTAGTTGCCAGCCATCTGTTGTTTGCCCCTCCCCCGTGCCTTCCT
TGACCCTGGAAGGTGCCACTCCCACTGTCCTTTCCTAATAAAATGAGGAAATTGCATCGCATTGTCTGAG
TAGGTGTCATTCTATTCTGGGGGGTGGGGTGGGGCAGGACAGCAAGGGGGAGGATTGGGAAGACAATAGC
AGGCATGCTGGGGATGCGGTGGGCTCTATGGCTTCTGAGGCGGAAAGAACCAGCTGGGGCTCTAGGGGGT
ATCCCC
[124 nt withheld, positions 4907-5030]
C
[91 nt withheld, positions 5032-5122]
A
[49 nt withheld, positions 5124-5172]
CCTTTGACGTTGGAGTCCACGTTCTTT
[32 nt withheld, positions 5200-5231]
Features (pLannotate 1.2.2; 21 found; start..end, strand, type, name):
    118..447     +  promoter       SV40 promoter: SV40 enhancer and early promoter
    495..542     +  promoter       EM7 promoter: synthetic bacterial promoter&nbsp
    561..935     +  CDS            BleoR: antibiotic-binding protein; Sh ble from Streptoalloteichus hindustanus; confers resistance to bleomycin, phleomycin, and Zeocin™
    945..1070    +  CDS            ble (fragment): BLE_KLEPN - Experimental evidence at protein level: Swiss-Prot protein existence level 1. Binding protein with a strong affinity to the bleomycin family of antibiotics. Binds to CL990; an antimitotic-antibiotic compound. From Klebsiella pneumoniae.
   1065..1186    +  polyA_signal   SV40 poly(A) signal: SV40 polyadenylation signal
   1259..1275    -  protein_bind   lac operator: The lac repressor binds to the lac operator to inhibit transcription in E. coli. This inhibition can be relieved by adding lactose or isopropyl-β-D-thiogalactopyranoside (IPTG). lac repressor encoded by lacI
   1283..1313    -  promoter       lac promoter: promoter for the E. coli lac operon
   1328..1349    -  protein_bind   CAP binding site: CAP binding activates transcription in the presence of cAMP. E. coli catabolite activator protein
   1362..1454    -  CDS            lacI (fragment): lac repressor; lacI; The lac repressor binds to the lac operator to inhibit transcription in E. coli. This inhibition can be relieved by adding lactose or isopropyl-β-D-thiogalactopyranoside (IPTG).
   1637..2225    -  rep_origin     ori: high-copy-number ColE1/pMB1/pBR322/pUC origin of replication
   2396..3256    -  CDS            AmpR: β-lactamase; bla; confers resistance to ampicillin, carbenicillin, and related antibiotics
   3257..3361    -  promoter       AmpR promoter: bla
   3420..3472    -  misc_feature   bom (fragment): basis of mobility region from pBR322
   3627..4006    +  enhancer       CMV enhancer: human cytomegalovirus immediate early enhancer
   4007..4210    +  promoter       CMV promoter: human cytomegalovirus (CMV) immediate early promoter
   4206..4239    +  LTR            5' LTR (truncated) (fragment): truncated 5' long terminal repeat (LTR) from HIV-1
   4255..4273    +  promoter       T7 promoter: promoter for bacteriophage T7 RNA polymerase
   4300..4419    +  CDS            CAHS 77580 (fragment): CAHS3_HYPDU - Experimental evidence at transcript level: Swiss-Prot protein existence level 2. Cytosolic heat soluble protein acting as a molecular shield in water-deficient condition (PubMed:28306513). Tardigrade-specific intrinsically disordered proteins (TDPs) are essential for desiccation tolerance by forming non-crystalline amorphous solids upon desiccation, and this vitrified state mirrors their protective capabilities (PubMed:28306513). From Hypsibius dujardini (Water bear) (Macrobiotus dujardini).
   4637..4861    +  polyA_signal   bGH poly(A) signal: bovine growth hormone polyadenylation signal
   4865..4886    +  promoter       SV40 promoter (fragment): SV40 enhancer and early promoter
   4907..104     +  rep_origin     f1 ori (across the origin) (sequence partly withheld): f1 bacteriophage origin of replication; arrow indicates direction of (+) strand synthesis
