[The description below was written by a language model from this plasmid's Addgene catalogue record and pLannotate feature annotations shown in this document.]
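Description:
pST_CAHS1_PARRC_150-189 (pBS0658) is a 5.2 kb mammalian expression plasmid built on a backbone recorded as YK 02. Its layout of CMV promoter, bGH terminator, SV40-driven Zeocin marker and f1 origin resembles the pSecTag2 family, which the depositor names as the negative control. In E. coli it replicates at high copy from a ColE1/pUC-type origin and is selected with ampicillin through the bla gene. An f1 origin is also present, along with remnants of a lac promoter/operator region. A second marker cassette places the Sh ble gene (bleomycin/phleomycin/Zeocin resistance) under tandem SV40 early and bacterial EM7 promoters, followed by an SV40 poly(A) signal. This arrangement could in principle allow selection in both mammalian cells and bacteria.

The payload, inserted by Gibson cloning, is a fragment of the cytosolic abundant heat soluble protein CAHS1 from the tardigrade P. richtersi; the name suggests it covers residues 150–189. It lies downstream of the CMV immediate-early enhancer and promoter and a T7 promoter, and is terminated by the bGH polyadenylation signal. The annotation software detects only a 120 nt CAHS-like coding segment, matched by homology to a Hypsibius dujardini CAHS protein. The catalogue lists the insert as 321 bp, so about 200 nt between the annotated segment and the poly(A) signal are unannotated. The record does not say whether that region encodes tags or linkers.

The plasmid was made to express this tardigrade-derived peptide in human cells, as part of a screen of natural and designed extremotolerance-inspired proteins for effects on apoptosis. The depositor notes that it was among the poorest performers, inducing rather than attenuating apoptosis, which makes it useful mainly as a comparison construct.
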