Addgene plasmid #185201: pST_CAHS1_PARRC_150-189 (pBS0658)
Purpose: For the mammalian expression of the tardigrade protein CAHS1_PARRC_150-189. This is one of the bottom performing targets in our apoptosis assay (it induced apoptosis).
Depositing lab: Pamela Silver. Depositing organization: Harvard Medical School. Publication: Natural and Designed Proteins Inspired by Extremotolerant Organisms Can Form Condensates and Attenuate Apoptosis in Human Cells. Veling MT, Nguyen DT, Thadani NN, Oster ME, Rollins NJ, Brock KP, Bethel NP, Lim S, Baker D, Way JC, Marks DS, Chang RL, Silver PA. ACS Synth Biol. 2022 Mar 18;11(3):1292-1302. doi: 10.1021/acssynbio.1c00572. Epub 2022 Feb 18. PubMed 35176859.
Backbone
  Vector backbone: YK 02
  Vector type: Mammalian Expression
Growth in bacteria
  Bacterial resistance: Ampicillin, 100 μg/mL
  Growth temperature: 37°C
  Growth strain: DH5alpha
  Copy number: High Copy
Gene/Insert
  Gene/Insert name: CAHS1_PARRC_150-189
  Species: P. richtersi
  Insert size (bp): 321
  Cloning method: Gibson Cloning
Terms and licenses: Academic/Nonprofit Terms; Industry Terms: Not Available to Industry
Depositor comments: This is one of the bottom performing targets in our apoptosis assay (it induced apoptosis). See supplemental table 2 in our paper to see its performance in our assay. The negative control for this assay is pSecTag2 B which can be obtained from Thermo here https://www.thermofisher.com/order/catalog/product/V90020
How to cite: pST_CAHS1_PARRC_150-189 (pBS0658) was a gift from Pamela Silver (Addgene plasmid # 185201 ; http://n2t.net/addgene:185201 ; RRID:Addgene_185201)
